Addgene plasmid #8731: pKT0139
Depositing lab: Kurt Thorn. Depositing organization: Harvard University. Publication: Optimized cassettes for fluorescent protein tagging in Saccharomyces cerevisiae. Sheff MA, Thorn KS. Yeast 2004 Jun;21(8):661-70. 10.1002/yea.1130 PubMed 15197731.
Backbone
  Vector backbone: pFA6a-link
  Backbone size w/o insert (bp): 4738
  Vector type: Yeast Expression
  Selectable markers: S. pombe HIS5
Growth in bacteria
  Bacterial resistance: Ampicillin, 100 μg/mL
  Growth temperature: 37°C
  Growth strain: DH5alpha
  Copy number: Unknown
Gene/Insert
  Gene/Insert name: yECitrine (alt names: Codon-optimized GFP variant; pKT139 (pFA6a–link–yECitrine–SpHIS5))
  Mutation: yEGFP with S65G, V68L, Q69M, S72A, T203Y
  Tag / fusion protein: Codon optimized linker (N terminal on backbone)
  Cloning method: Restriction Enzyme; 5′ cloning site PacI (not destroyed); 3′ cloning site AscI (not destroyed)
  Sequencing primers: 5′ SP6
Terms and licenses: Academic/Nonprofit Terms; Industry Terms: Not Available to Industry
Depositor comments: Full name of this plasmid is pFA6a-link-yECitrine-SpHIS5. yECitrine is created by mutagenesis from a codon-optimized green fluorescent protein - yEGFP1 (Cormack et al. 1997). This yEGFP variant is cloned into pDH5, replacing YFP. An codon-optimized linker was added into the yEGFP variant to improve expression level. The selectable marker, Sz. pombe HIS5 (SpHIS5), complements S. cerevisiae HIS3. The yeast GFP used to create this plasmid contained a point mutation M233I that is present in all GFP variants derived from this original yEGFP. The mutation had no effect on fluorescence (see associated publication for more details).
How to cite: pKT0139 was a gift from Kurt Thorn (Addgene plasmid # 8731 ; http://n2t.net/addgene:8731 ; RRID:Addgene_8731)
