[The description below was written by a language model from this plasmid's Addgene catalogue record and pLannotate feature annotations shown in this document.]
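Description:
pKT0139, whose full name is pFA6a-link-yECitrine-SpHIS5, is a yeast tagging cassette plasmid built on the pFA6a-link backbone, with a total length of 4,738 nt in the depositor sequence. It is maintained in E. coli through a high-copy ColE1/pUC-type origin and an ampicillin resistance gene (β-lactamase with its own promoter). No yeast replication origin or centromere is annotated. This fits its role as a template for a fluorescent-protein tagging module, described in the associated publication, rather than as a plasmid that replicates autonomously in yeast.

The payload is yECitrine, a yellow variant made by mutagenesis of the codon-optimized yeast GFP (yEGFP1) and carrying S65G, V68L, Q69M, S72A and T203Y. The annotation software identifies this open reading frame simply as yeGFP. It also carries the M233I change inherited from the parental yEGFP, which the depositor reports has no effect on fluorescence. The coding region lies between intact PacI and AscI sites and is preceded by a codon-optimized linker on the backbone, which the depositor added to improve expression level. No promoter is annotated upstream of the fluorescent protein, so expression presumably depends on fusion to a host gene. The S. cerevisiae ADH1 terminator follows it.

Downstream is the selectable marker, Schizosaccharomyces pombe his5, driven by the Ashbya gossypii TEF promoter and terminator. It complements S. cerevisiae HIS3 and so allows selection for histidine prototrophy. SP6 and T7 promoters flank the cassette, and short lacI, rop and bom fragments are backbone remnants.
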