Features (pLannotate 1.2.2; 13 found; start..end, strand, type, name):
      5..721     +  CDS            yeGFP: yeast-enhanced green fluorescent protein codons optimized for translation in S. cerevisiae and C. albicans
    742..929     +  terminator     ADH1 terminator: S. cerevisiae ADH1; transcription terminator for the S. cerevisiae alcohol dehydrogenase 1 (ADH1) gene
   1004..1347    +  promoter       TEF promoter: Ashbya gossypii TEF promoter
   1348..2001    +  CDS            S. pombe his5: imidazoleglycerol-phosphate dehydratase, required for histidine biosynthesis; Schizosaccharomyces pombe his5; yeast auxotrophic marker; corresponds to S. cerevisiae HIS3
   2007..2204    +  terminator     TEF terminator: Ashbya gossypii TEF terminator
   2309..2327    -  promoter       T7 promoter: promoter for bacteriophage T7 RNA polymerase
   2349..2402    -  CDS            lacI (fragment): lac repressor; lacI; The lac repressor binds to the lac operator to inhibit transcription in E. coli. This inhibition can be relieved by adding lactose or isopropyl-β-D-thiogalactopyranoside (IPTG).
   2585..3173    -  rep_origin     ori: high-copy-number ColE1/pMB1/pBR322/pUC origin of replication
   3344..4204    -  CDS            AmpR: β-lactamase; bla; confers resistance to ampicillin, carbenicillin, and related antibiotics
   4205..4309    -  promoter       AmpR promoter: bla
   4404..4439    +  CDS            rop (fragment): Rop protein, which maintains plasmids at low copy number; rop
   4541..4592    +  misc_feature   bom (fragment): basis of mobility region from pBR322
   4655..4673    +  promoter       SP6 promoter: promoter for bacteriophage SP6 RNA polymerase
>Addgene plasmid #8731 | pKT0139 | depositor full sequence | sequence record 6743 | Author sequence
TAACATGTCTAAAGGTGAAGAATTATTCACTGGTGTTGTCCCAATTTTGGTTGAATTAGATGGTGATGTT
AATGGTCACAAATTTTCTGTCTCCGGTGAAGGTGAAGGTGATGCTACTTACGGTAAATTGACCTTAAAAT
TTATTTGTACTACTGGTAAATTGCCAGTTCCATGGCCAACCTTAGTCACTACTTTAGGTTATGGTTTGAT
GTGTTTTGCTAGATACCCAGATCATATGAAACAACATGACTTTTTCAAGTCTGCCATGCCAGAAGGTTAT
GTTCAAGAAAGAACTATTTTTTTCAAAGATGACGGTAACTACAAGACCAGAGCTGAAGTCAAGTTTGAAG
GTGATACCTTAGTTAATAGAATCGAATTAAAAGGTATTGATTTTAAAGAAGATGGTAACATTTTAGGTCA
CAAATTGGAATACAACTATAACTCTCACAATGTTTACATCATGGCTGACAAACAAAAGAATGGTATCAAA
GTTAACTTCAAAATTAGACACAACATTGAAGATGGTTCTGTTCAATTAGCTGACCATTATCAACAAAATA
CTCCAATTGGTGATGGTCCAGTCTTGTTACCAGACAACCATTACTTATCCTATCAATCTGCCTTATCCAA
AGATCCAAACGAAAAGAGAGACCACATGGTCTTGTTAGAATTTGTTACTGCTGCTGGTATTACCCATGGT
ATGGATGAATTGTACAAATAAGGCGCGCCACTTCTAAATAAGCGAATTTCTTATGATTTATGATTTTTAT
TATTAAATAAGTTATAAAAAAAATAAGTGTATACAAATTTTAAAGTGACTCTTAGGTTTTAAAACGAAAA
TTCTTATTCTTGAGTAACTCTTTCCTGTAGGTCAGGTTGCTTTCTCAGGTATAGTATGAGGTCGCTCTTA
TTGACCACACCTCTACCGGCAGATCCGCTAGGGATAACAGGGTAATATAGATCTGTTTAGCTTGCCTCGT
CCCCGCCGGGTCACCCGGCCAGCGACATGGAGGCCCAGAATACCCTCCTTGACAGTCTTGACGTGCGCAG
CTCAGGGGCATGATGTGACTGTCGCCCGTACATTTAGCCCATACATCCCCATGTATAATCATTTGCATCC
ATACATTTTGATGGCCGCACGGCGCGAAGCAAAAATTACGGCTCCTCGCTGCAGACCTGCGAGCAGGGAA
ACGCTCCCCTCACAGACGCGTTGAATTGTCCCCACGCCGCGCCCCTGTAGAGAAATATAAAAGGTTAGGA
TTTGCCACTGAGGTTCTTCTTTCATATACTTCCTTTTAAAATCTTGCTAGGATACAGTTCTCACATCACA
TCCGAACATAAACAACCATGGGTAGGAGGGCTTTTGTAGAAAGAAATACGAACGAAACGAAAATCAGCGT
TGCCATCGCTTTGGACAAAGCTCCCTTACCTGAAGAGTCGAATTTTATTGATGAACTTATAACTTCCAAG
CATGCAAACCAAAAGGGAGAACAAGTAATCCAAGTAGACACGGGAATTGGATTCTTGGATCACATGTATC
ATGCACTGGCTAAACATGCAGGCTGGAGCTTACGACTTTACTCAAGAGGTGATTTAATCATCGATGATCA
TCACACTGCAGAAGATACTGCTATTGCACTTGGTATTGCATTCAAGCAGGCTATGGGTAACTTTGCCGGC
GTTAAAAGATTTGGACATGCTTATTGTCCACTTGACGAAGCTCTTTCTAGAAGCGTAGTTGACTTGTCGG
GACGGCCCTATGCTGTTATCGATTTGGGATTAAAGCGTGAAAAGGTTGGGGAATTGTCCTGTGAAATGAT
CCCTCACTTACTATATTCCTTTTCGGTAGCAGCTGGAATTACTTTGCATGTTACCTGCTTATATGGTAGT
AATGACCATCATCGTGCTGAAAGCGCTTTTAAATCTCTGGCTGTTGCCATGCGCGCGGCTACTAGTCTTA
CTGGAAGTTCTGAAGTCCCAAGCACGAAGGGAGTGTTGTAAAGAGTACTGACAATAAAAAGATTCTTGTT
TTCAAGAACTTGTCATTTGTATAGTTTTTTTATATTGTAGTTGTTCTATTTTAATCAAATGTTAGCGTGA
TTTATATTTTTTTTCGCCTCGACATCATCTGCCCAGATGCGAAGTTAAGTGCGCAGAAAGTAATATCATG
CGTCAATCGTATGTGAATGCTGGTCGCTATACTGCTGTCGATTCGATACTAACGCCGCCATCCAGTTTAA
ACGAGCTCGAATTCATCGATGATATCAGATCCACTAGTGGCCTATGCGGCCGCGGATCTGCCGGTCTCCC
TATAGTGAGTCGTATTAATTTCGATAAGCCAGGTTAACCTGCATTAATGAATCGGCCAACGCGCGGGGAG
AGGCGGTTTGCGTATTGGGCGCTCTTCCGCTTCCTCGCTCACTGACTCGCTGCGCTCGGTCGTTCGGCTG
CGGCGAGCGGTATCAGCTCACTCAAAGGCGGTAATACGGTTATCCACAGAATCAGGGGATAACGCAGGAA
AGAACATGTGAGCAAAAGGCCAGCAAAAGGCCAGGAACCGTAAAAAGGCCGCGTTGCTGGCGTTTTTCCA
TAGGCTCCGCCCCCCTGACGAGCATCACAAAAATCGACGCTCAAGTCAGAGGTGGCGAAACCCGACAGGA
CTATAAAGATACCAGGCGTTTCCCCCTGGAAGCTCCCTCGTGCGCTCTCCTGTTCCGACCCTGCCGCTTA
CCGGATACCTGTCCGCCTTTCTCCCTTCGGGAAGCGTGGCGCTTTCTCAATGCTCACGCTGTAGGTATCT
CAGTTCGGTGTAGGTCGTTCGCTCCAAGCTGGGCTGTGTGCACGAACCCCCCGTTCAGCCCGACCGCTGC
GCCTTATCCGGTAACTATCGTCTTGAGTCCAACCCGGTAAGACACGACTTATCGCCACTGGCAGCAGCCA
CTGGTAACAGGATTAGCAGAGCGAGGTATGTAGGCGGTGCTACAGAGTTCTTGAAGTGGTGGCCTAACTA
CGGCTACACTAGAAGGACAGTATTTGGTATCTGCGCTCTGCTGAAGCCAGTTACCTTCGGAAAAAGAGTT
GGTAGCTCTTGATCCGGCAAACAAACCACCGCTGGTAGCGGTGGTTTTTTTGTTTGCAAGCAGCAGATTA
CGCGCAGAAAAAAAGGATCTCAAGAAGATCCTTTGATCTTTTCTACGGGGTCTGACGCTCAGTGGAACGA
AAACTCACGTTAAGGGATTTTGGTCATGAGATTATCAAAAAGGATCTTCACCTAGATCCTTTTAAATTAA
AAATGAAGTTTTAAATCAATCTAAAGTATATATGAGTAAACTTGGTCTGACAGTTACCAATGCTTAATCA
GTGAGGCACCTATCTCAGCGATCTGTCTATTTCGTTCATCCATAGTTGCCTGACTCCCCGTCGTGTAGAT
AACTACGATACGGGAGGGCTTACCATCTGGCCCCAGTGCTGCAATGATACCGCGAGACCCACGCTCACCG
GCTCCAGATTTATCAGCAATAAACCAGCCAGCCGGAAGGGCCGAGCGCAGAAGTGGTCCTGCAACTTTAT
CCGCCTCCATCCAGTCTATTAATTGTTGCCGGGAAGCTAGAGTAAGTAGTTCGCCAGTTAATAGTTTGCG
CAACGTTGTTGCCATTGCTACAGGCATCGTGGTGTCACGCTCGTCGTTTGGTATGGCTTCATTCAGCTCC
GGTTCCCAACGATCAAGGCGAGTTACATGATCCCCCATGTTGTGCAAAAAAGCGGTTAGCTCCTTCGGTC
CTCCGATCGTTGTCAGAAGTAAGTTGGCCGCAGTGTTATCACTCATGGTTATGGCAGCACTGCATAATTC
TCTTACTGTCATGCCATCCGTAAGATGCTTTTCTGTGACTGGTGAGTACTCAACCAAGTCATTCTGAGAA
TAGTGTATGCGGCGACCGAGTTGCTCTTGCCCGGCGTCAATACGGGATAATACCGCGCCACATAGCAGAA
CTTTAAAAGTGCTCATCATTGGAAAACGTTCTTCGGGGCGAAAACTCTCAAGGATCTTACCGCTGTTGAG
ATCCAGTTCGATGTAACCCACTCGTGCACCCAACTGATCTTCAGCATCTTTTACTTTCACCAGCGTTTCT
GGGTGAGCAAAAACAGGAAGGCAAAATGCCGCAAAAAAGGGAATAAGGGCGACACGGAAATGTTGAATAC
TCATACTCTTCCTTTTTCAATATTATTGAAGCATTTATCAGGGTTATTGTCTCATGAGCGGATACATATT
TGAATGTATTTAGAAAAATAAACAAATAGGGGTTCCGCGCACATTTCCCCGAAAAGTGCCACCTGACGTC
TAAGAAACCATTATTATCATGACATTAACCTATAAAAATAGGCGTATCACGAGGCCCTTTCGTCTCGCGC
GTTTCGGTGATGACGGTGAAAACCTCTGACACATGCAGCTCCCGGAGACGGTCACAGCTTGTCTGTAAGC
GGATGCCGGGAGCAGACAAGCCCGTCAGGGCGCGTCAGCGGGTGTTGGCGGGTGTCGGGGCTGGCTTAAC
TATGCGGCATCAGAGCAGATTGTACTGAGAGTGCACCATATGGACATATTGTCGTTAGAACGCGGCTACA
ATTAATACATAACCTTATGTATCATACACATACGATTTAGGTGACACTATAGAACGCGGCCGCCAGCTGA
AGCTTCGTACGCTGCAGGTCGACGGATCGGTGACGGTGCTGGTTTAAT
