>Addgene plasmid #8731 | pKT0139 | addgene partial sequence | sequence record 49530 | SP6 5'-ATTTAGGTGACACTATAG-3'
CGGATCGGTGACGGTGCTGGTTTAATTAACATGTCTAAAGGTGAAGAATTATTCACTGGTGTTGTCCCAA
TTTTGGTTGAATTAGATGGTGATGTTAATGGTCACAAATTTTCTGTCTCCGGTGAAGGTGAAGGTGATGC
TACTTACGGTAAATTGACCTTAAAATTTATTTGTACTACTGGTAAATTGCCAGTTCCATGGCCAACCTTA
GTCACTACTTTAGGTTATGGTTTGATGTGTTTTGCTAGATACCCAGATCATATGAAACAACATGACTTTT
TCAAGTCTGCCATGCCAGAAGGTTATGTTCAAGAAAGAACTATTTTTTTCAAAGATGACGGTAACTACAA
GACCAGAGCTGAAGTCAAGTTTGAAGGTGATACCTTAGTTAATAGAATCGAATTAAAAGGTATTGATTTT
AAAGAAGATGGTAACATTTTAGGTCACAAATTGGAATACAACTATAACTCTCACAATGTTTACATCATGG
CTGACAAACAAAAGAATGGTATCAAAGTTAACTTCAAAATTAGACACAACATTGAAGATGGTTCTGTTCA
ATTAGCTGACCATTATCAACAAAATACTCCAATTGGTGATGGTCCAGTCTTGTTACCAGACAACCATTAC
TTATCCTATCAATCTGCCTTATCCAAAGATCCAAACGAAAAGAGAGACCACATGGTCTTGTTAGAATTTG
